Addgene plasmid #190165: EB3N-VVDfast-mCl3-iLID
Purpose: Expresses EB3N-VVDfast-mCl3-iLID, a microtubule anchor used for optogenetic recruitment of SspB-mCh-p60, in mammalian cells.
Depositing lab: Anna Akhmanova. Publication: Opto-katanin, an optogenetic tool for localized, microtubule disassembly. Meiring JCM, Grigoriev I, Nijenhuis W, Kapitein LC, Akhmanova A. Curr Biol. 2022 Nov 7;32(21):4660-4674.e6. doi: 10.1016/j.cub.2022.09.010. Epub 2022 Sep 28. PubMed 36174574.
Backbone
  Vector backbone: pB80
  Backbone manufacturer: Lukas Kapitein lab
  Backbone size w/o insert (bp): 6000
  Total vector size (bp): 8320
  Vector type: Mammalian Expression
Growth in bacteria
  Bacterial resistance: Ampicillin, 100 μg/mL
  Growth temperature: 37°C
  Growth strain: DH5alpha
  Copy number: High Copy
Gene/Insert
  Gene/Insert name: EB3N-VVDfast-mClover3-iLID (alt name: EB3N (1-189)-VVDfast-mClover3-iLID)
  Species: H. sapiens (human), Synthetic
  Insert size (bp): 2331
  Mutation: 1-189 aa from EB3
  GenBank ID: AB025186.1
  Tag / fusion protein: -VVDfast-mClover3-iLID (C terminal on insert)
  Entrez Gene: MAPRE3 (a.k.a. EB3, EBF3, EBF3-S, RP3)
  Cloning method: Gibson Cloning
  Sequencing primers: 5′ ggcttctggcgtgtgaccggcgg; 3′ cctcccacacctccccctgaacct
Terms and licenses: Academic/Nonprofit Terms; Industry Terms: Not Available to Industry
How to cite: EB3N-VVDfast-mCl3-iLID was a gift from Anna Akhmanova (Addgene plasmid # 190165 ; http://n2t.net/addgene:190165 ; RRID:Addgene_190165)
