[The description below was written by a language model from this plasmid's Addgene catalogue record and pLannotate feature annotations shown in this document.]
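Description:
EB3N-VVDfast-mCl3-iLID is a mammalian expression plasmid of about 8.3 kb built on the pB80 backbone. It encodes a light-responsive microtubule anchor developed for the opto-katanin system. In bacteria it is maintained at high copy through a ColE1/pUC-type origin and selected with ampicillin via the β-lactamase gene. Remnants of lac regulatory elements, lacZα, rop and bom are also annotated in the backbone. No mammalian selection marker appears in the feature table, which is consistent with transient expression. The sequence record is labelled a partial NGS result, and a stretch upstream of the promoter carries no annotations.

Expression is driven by a chicken β-actin promoter followed by a chimeric chicken β-actin/rabbit β-globin intron. It is terminated by an SV40 polyadenylation signal. The roughly 2.3 kb insert, assembled by Gibson cloning, is a single fusion protein. It begins with residues 1–189 of human EB3 (MAPRE3), the N-terminal portion of this microtubule plus-end tracking protein, which supplies microtubule binding. Next comes VVDfast, which falls in an unannotated gap of the feature table; VVD is a blue-light-sensing LOV-domain protein. This is followed by the green/yellow fluorescent protein mClover3 for visualisation and then by iLID. The feature called "miniSOG" by the annotation software most likely corresponds to the LOV2-derived core of iLID, since both derive from related plant phototropin LOV domains.

On blue-light illumination, iLID exposes a peptide that binds SspB. The microtubule-bound anchor can therefore recruit the partner construct SspB-mCh-p60, which carries the katanin p60 subunit, to microtubules. This enables localized, light-triggered microtubule disassembly in mammalian cells.
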