Features (pLannotate 1.2.2; 17 found; start..end, strand, type, name):
   1032..1616    +  CDS            MAPRE3 (fragment): MARE3_HUMAN - Experimental evidence at protein level: Swiss-Prot protein existence level 1. Plus-end tracking protein (+TIP) that binds to the plus-end of microtubules and regulates the dynamics of the microtubule cytoskeleton. Promotes microtubule growth. May be involved in spindle function by stabilizing microtubules and anchoring them at centrosomes. Also acts as a regulator of minus-end microtubule organization: interacts with the complex formed by AKAP9 and PDE4DIP, leading to recruit CAMSAP2 to the Golgi apparatus, thereby tethering non- centrosomal minus-end microtubules to the Golgi, a
   2106..2822    +  CDS            mClover3: mClover3 is a basic (constitutively fluorescent) green/yellow fluorescent protein published in 2016, derived from Aequorea victoria. It is reported to be a rapidly-maturing monomer with high acid sensitivity.
   2943..3260    +  CDS            miniSOG: miniSOG is a basic (constitutively fluorescent) cyan fluorescent protein published in 2011, derived from Arabidopsis thaliana. It requires the cofactor flavin for fluorescence.
   3381..3466    +  CDS            large T antigen (fragment): large T antigen from SV40 (simian virus 40)
   3489..3623    +  polyA_signal   SV40 poly(A) signal: SV40 polyadenylation signal
   3661..3677    -  protein_bind   lac operator: The lac repressor binds to the lac operator to inhibit transcription in E. coli. This inhibition can be relieved by adding lactose or isopropyl-β-D-thiogalactopyranoside (IPTG). lac repressor encoded by lacI
   3685..3715    -  promoter       lac promoter: promoter for the E. coli lac operon
   3730..3751    -  protein_bind   CAP binding site: CAP binding activates transcription in the presence of cAMP. E. coli catabolite activator protein
   3764..3856    -  CDS            lacI (fragment): lac repressor; lacI; The lac repressor binds to the lac operator to inhibit transcription in E. coli. This inhibition can be relieved by adding lactose or isopropyl-β-D-thiogalactopyranoside (IPTG).
   4039..4627    -  rep_origin     ori: high-copy-number ColE1/pMB1/pBR322/pUC origin of replication
   4798..5658    -  CDS            AmpR: β-lactamase; bla; confers resistance to ampicillin, carbenicillin, and related antibiotics
   5659..5763    -  promoter       AmpR promoter: bla
   5858..5893    +  CDS            rop (fragment): Rop protein, which maintains plasmids at low copy number; rop
   5995..6094    +  misc_feature   bom (fragment): basis of mobility region from pBR322
   6100..6254    -  CDS            lacZα (fragment): LacZα fragment of β-galactosidase; lacZ fragment
   8054..8329    +  promoter       chicken β-actin promoter: No description available
   8330..968     +  intron         chimeric intron (across the origin): chimera between introns from chicken β-actin and rabbit β-globin
>Addgene plasmid #190165 | EB3N-VVDfast-mCl3-iLID | addgene full sequence | sequence record 374287 | Addgene Partial NGS Result
AGTCGCTGCGCGCTGCCTTCGCCCCGTGCCCCGCTCCGCCGCCGCCTCGCGCCGCCCGCCCCGGCTCTGA
CTGACCGCGTTACTCCCACAGGTGAGCGGGCGGGACGGCCCTTCTCCTCCGGGCTGTAATTAGCGCTTGG
TTTAATGACGGCTCGTTTCTTTTCTGTGGCTGCGTGAAAGCCTTAAAGGGCTCCGGGAGGGCCCTTTGTG
CGGGGGGGAGCGGCTCGGGGGGTGCGTGCGTGTGTGTGTGCGTGGGGAGCGCCGCGTGCGGCTCCGCGCT
GCCCGGCGGCTGTGAGCGCTGCGGGCGCGGCGCGGGGCTTTGTGCGCTCCGCAGTGTGCGCGAGGGGAGC
GCGGCCGGGGGCGGTGCCCCGCGGTGCGGGGGGGGCTGCGAGGGGAACAAAGGCTGCGTGCGGGGTGTGT
GCGTGGGGGGGTGAGCAGGGGGTGTGGGCGCGGCGGTCGGGCTGTAACCCCCCCCTGCACCCCCCTCCCC
GAGTTGCTGAGCACGGCCCGGCTTCGGGTGCGGGGCTCCGTGCGGGGCGTGGCGCGGGGCTCGCCGTGCC
GGGCGGGGGGTGGCGGCAGGTGGGGGTGCCGGGCGGGGCGGGGCCGCCTCGGGCCGGGGRGGGCTCGGGG
GRGGGGCGCGGCGGCCCCCGGAGCGCCGGCGGCTGTCGAGGCGCGGCGAGCCGCAGCCATTGCCTTTTAT
GGTAATCGTGCGAGAGGGCGCAGGGACTTCCTTTGTCCCAAATCTGTGCGGAGCCGAAATCTGGGAGGCG
CCGCCGCACCCCCTCTAGCGGGCGCGGGGCGAAGCGGTGCGGCGCCGGCAGGAAGGAAATGGGCGGGGAG
GGCCTTCGTGCGTCGCCGCGCCGCCGTCCCCTTCTCCATCTCCAGCCTCGGGGCTGTCCGCAGGGGGACG
GCTGCCTTCGGGGGGGACGGGGCAGGGCGGGGTTCGGCTTCTGGCGTGTGACCGGCGGGGTTTATATCTT
CCCTTCTCTGTTCCTCCGCAGCCCCCAAGCTAGGCAATTGGGCGCGCCACCATGGCCGTCAATGTGTACT
CCACATCTGTGACCAGTGAAAATCTGAGTCGCCATGATATGCTTGCATGGGTCAACGACTCCCTGCACCT
CAACTATACCAAGATAGAACAGCTTTGTTCAGGGGCAGCCTACTGCCAGTTCATGGACATGCTCTTCCCC
GGCTGTGTGCACTTGAGGAAAGTGAAGTTCCAGGCCAAACTAGAGCATGAATACATCCACAACTTCAAGG
TGCTGCAAGCAGCTTTCAAGAAGATGGGTGTTGACAAAATCATTCCTGTAGAGAAATTAGTGAAAGGAAA
ATTCCAAGATAATTTTGAGTTTATTCAGTGGTTTAAGAAATTCTTTGACGCAAACTATGATGGAAAGGAT
TACAACCCTCTGCTGGCGCGGCAGGGCCAGGACGTAGCGCCACCTCCTAACCCAGGTGATCAGATCTTCA
ACAAATCCAAGAAACTCATTGGCACAGCAGTTCCACAGAGGACGTCCCCCACAGGCCCAAAAAACATGCA
GACCTCTGGCCGGCTGAGCAATGTGGCCCCCCCCTGCATTCTCCGGAAGAATCCTCCATCATCTAGAGGT
GGCGGGGGCAGTGGGGGATCCCATACTCTTTATGCCCCCGGTGGATATGACATTATGGGATATCTGTGCC
AGATCATGAACCGGCCAAACCCGCAGGTGGAACTGGGCCCCGTGGATACATCCTGCGCCTTGGTTCTTTG
TGACCTGAAACAGAAAGACACCCCGGTAGTTTACGCGAGTGAAGCCTTCCTCTACATGACAGGTTACAGC
AACGCAGAGGTGCTGGGCCGGAATTGCCGGTTTCTGCAAAGCCCTGACGGCATGGTGAAGCCCAAGAGCA
CCCGGAAGTACGTGGATAGTAACACAATCAATACTATGCGCAAGGCAATCGACAGGAATGCCGAGGTGCA
GGTTGAAGTAGTCAATTTTAAAAAGAATGGACAGCGATTTGTTAATTTCCTGACTATGATACCTGTTAGG
GACGAAACAGGCGAGTATCGATACTCTATGGGATTCCAGTGCGAAGTCGACGGGAGCGGGGGTGGGAGTA
AGCTTATGGTGTCTAAGGGCGAGGAGCTGTTCACCGGGGTGGTGCCCATCCTGGTCGAGCTGGACGGCGA
CGTAAACGGCCACAAGTTCAGCGTCCGCGGCGAGGGCGAGGGCGATGCCACCAACGGCAAGCTGACCCTG
AAGTTCATCTGCACCACCGGCAAGCTGCCCGTGCCCTGGCCCACCCTCGTGACCACCTTCGGCTACGGCG
TGGCCTGCTTCAGCCGCTACCCCGACCACATGAAGCAGCACGACTTCTTCAAGTCCGCCATGCCCGAAGG
CTACGTCCAGGAGCGCACCATCTCTTTCAAGGACGACGGTACCTACAAGACCCGCGCCGAGGTGAAGTTC
GAGGGCGACACCCTGGTGAACCGCATCGAGCTGAAGGGCATCGACTTCAAGGAGGACGGCAACATCCTGG
GGCACAAGCTGGAGTACAACTTCAACAGCCACTACGTCTATATCACGGCCGACAAGCAGAAGAACTGCAT
CAAGGCTAACTTCAAGATCCGCCACAACGTTGAGGACGGCAGCGTGCAGCTCGCCGACCACTACCAGCAG
AACACCCCCATCGGCGACGGCCCCGTGCTGCTGCCCGACAACCACTACCTGAGCCATCAGTCCAAGCTGA
GCAAAGACCCCAACGAGAAGCGCGATCACATGGTCCTGCTGGAGTTCGTGACCGCCGCCGGGATTACACA
TGGCATGGACGAGCTGTACAAGGCTAGCGGAGGCGGTGGCTCAGGCGGAGGAGGGTCAGGAGGGGGAGGC
AGTGGCGGGGGCGGCTCTGGAGGAGGGGGTTCTGGTGGTGGTAGCTACGTACTGGCAACCACACTGGAAC
GGATCGAGAAAAATTTCGTGATTACTGATCCGAGACTGCCTGACAACCCAATCATTTTTGCGAGCGATTC
CTTCCTGCAGCTGACAGAATATTCTCGGGAAGAGATCCTGGGGCGCAATTGCCGTTTTCTGCAGGGACCC
GAGACAGACCGTGCCACTGTTCGGAAAATCAGAGATGCTATTGACAACCAGACTGAAGTGACCGTTCAGC
TGATCAATTATACCAAGAGCGGCAAGAAGTTCTGGAACGTGTTCCACCTGCAGCCGATGCGCGATTATAA
GGGCGACGTCCAGTACTTCATTGGCGTGCAGCTGGATGGCACCGAACGTCTTCATGGCGCCGCTGAGCGT
GAGGCGGTCTGCCTGATCAAAAAGACAGCCTTTCAGATTGCTGAGGCAGCGAACGACGAAAATTACTTTT
GAACCGGTCCTAGATAAGTAATGATCATAATCAGCCATATCACATCTGTAGAGGTTTTACTTGCTTTAAA
AAACCTCCCACACCTCCCCCTGAACCTGAAACATAAAATGAATGCAATTGTTGTTGTTAACTTGTTTATT
GCAGCTTATAATGGTTACAAATAAAGCAATAGCATCACAAATTTCACAAATAAAGCATTTTTTTCACTGC
ATTCTAGTTGTGGTTTGTCCAAACTCATCAATGTATCTTATCATGTCTGGATCAATTCGTAATCATGTCA
TAGCTGTTTCCTGTGTGAAATTGTTATCCGCTCACAATTCCACACAACATACGAGCCGGAAGCATAAAGT
GTAAAGCCTGGGGTGCCTAATGAGTGAGCTAACTCACATTAATTGCGTTGCGCTCACTGCCCGCTTTCCA
GTCGGGAAACCTGTCGTGCCAGCTGCATTAATGAATCGGCCAACGCGCGGGGAGAGGCGGTTTGCGTATT
GGGCGCTCTTCCGCTTCCTCGCTCACTGACTCGCTGCGCTCGGTCGTTCGGCTGCGGCGAGCGGTATCAG
CTCACTCAAAGGCGGTAATACGGTTATCCACAGAATCAGGGGATAACGCAGGAAAGAACATGTGAGCAAA
AGGCCAGCAAAAGGCCAGGAACCGTAAAAAGGCCGCGTTGCTGGCGTTTTTCCATAGGCTCCGCCCCCCT
GACGAGCATCACAAAAATCGACGCTCAAGTCAGAGGTGGCGAAACCCGACAGGACTATAAAGATACCAGG
CGTTTCCCCCTGGAAGCTCCCTCGTGCGCTCTCCTGTTCCGACCCTGCCGCTTACCGGATACCTGTCCGC
CTTTCTCCCTTCGGGAAGCGTGGCGCTTTCTCATAGCTCACGCTGTAGGTATCTCAGTTCGGTGTAGGTC
GTTCGCTCCAAGCTGGGCTGTGTGCACGAACCCCCCGTTCAGCCCGACCGCTGCGCCTTATCCGGTAACT
ATCGTCTTGAGTCCAACCCGGTAAGACACGACTTATCGCCACTGGCAGCAGCCACTGGTAACAGGATTAG
CAGAGCGAGGTATGTAGGCGGTGCTACAGAGTTCTTGAAGTGGTGGCCTAACTACGGCTACACTAGAAGA
ACAGTATTTGGTATCTGCGCTCTGCTGAAGCCAGTTACCTTCGGAAAAAGAGTTGGTAGCTCTTGATCCG
GCAAACAAACCACCGCTGGTAGCGGTGGTTTTTTTGTTTGCAAGCAGCAGATTACGCGCAGAAAAAAAGG
ATCTCAAGAAGATCCTTTGATCTTTTCTACGGGGTCTGACGCTCAGTGGAACGAAAACTCACGTTAAGGG
ATTTTGGTCATGAGATTATCAAAAAGGATCTTCACCTAGATCCTTTTAAATTAAAAATGAAGTTTTAAAT
CAATCTAAAGTATATATGAGTAAACTTGGTCTGACAGTTACCAATGCTTAATCAGTGAGGCACCTATCTC
AGCGATCTGTCTATTTCGTTCATCCATAGTTGCCTGACTCCCCGTCGTGTAGATAACTACGATACGGGAG
GGCTTACCATCTGGCCCCAGTGCTGCAATGATACCGCGAGACCCACGCTCACCGGCTCCAGATTTATCAG
CAATAAACCAGCCAGCCGGAAGGGCCGAGCGCAGAAGTGGTCCTGCAACTTTATCCGCCTCCATCCAGTC
TATTAATTGTTGCCGGGAAGCTAGAGTAAGTAGTTCGCCAGTTAATAGTTTGCGCAACGTTGTTGCCATT
GCTACAGGCATCGTGGTGTCACGCTCGTCGTTTGGTATGGCTTCATTCAGCTCCGGTTCCCAACGATCAA
GGCGAGTTACATGATCCCCCATGTTGTGCAAAAAAGCGGTTAGCTCCTTCGGTCCTCCGATCGTTGTCAG
AAGTAAGTTGGCCGCAGTGTTATCACTCATGGTTATGGCAGCACTGCATAATTCTCTTACTGTCATGCCA
TCCGTAAGATGCTTTTCTGTGACTGGTGAGTACTCAACCAAGTCATTCTGAGAATAGTGTATGCGGCGAC
CGAGTTGCTCTTGCCCGGCGTCAATACGGGATAATACCGCGCCACATAGCAGAACTTTAAAAGTGCTCAT
CATTGGAAAACGTTCTTCGGGGCGAAAACTCTCAAGGATCTTACCGCTGTTGAGATCCAGTTCGATGTAA
CCCACTCGTGCACCCAACTGATCTTCAGCATCTTTTACTTTCACCAGCGTTTCTGGGTGAGCAAAAACAG
GAAGGCAAAATGCCGCAAAAAAGGGAATAAGGGCGACACGGAAATGTTGAATACTCATACTCTTCCTTTT
TCAATATTATTGAAGCATTTATCAGGGTTATTGTCTCATGAGCGGATACATATTTGAATGTATTTAGAAA
AATAAACAAATAGGGGTTCCGCGCACATTTCCCCGAAAAGTGCCACCTGACGTCTAAGAAACCATTATTA
TCATGACATTAACCTATAAAAATAGGCGTATCACGAGGCCCTTTCGTCTCGCGCGTTTCGGTGATGACGG
TGAAAACCTCTGACACATGCAGCTCCCGGAGACGGTCACAGCTTGTCTGTAAGCGGATGCCGGGAGCAGA
CAAGCCCGTCAGGGCGCGTCAGCGGGTGTTGGCGGGTGTCGGGGCTGGCTTAACTATGCGGCATCAGAGC
AGATTGTACTGAGAGTGCACCATATGCGGTGTGAAATACCGCACAGATGCGTAAGGAGAAAATACCGCAT
CAGGCGCCATTCGCCATTCAGGCTGCGCAACTGTTGGGAAGGGCGATCGGTGCGGGCCTCTTCGCTATTA
CGCCAGCTGGCGAAAGGGGGATGTGCTGCAAGGCGATTAAGTTGGGTAACGCCAGGGTTTTCCCAGTCAC
GACGTTGTAAAACGACGGCCAGTGCCAAGTTGGGATCTTTGCATTGGCCCACGGCTCTCAGGATGGGGAT
GCTCCCCTTCAGCACCCGGTTCCCCTTGGAAACTGATGGTCCTGGCTCTGTGGCATGGCAGTGGCACTGT
GAGGAGCCCCCTACCAGCAGCACACAGTGGGGTTGGCACTGCCACGCTCCGGATGCCGCGCTCTGATCCA
ACCCCATAATCAAGGGAACCCGAATTGCCCCATCATTGCCCCCACCACCCCCATCCTGCCGGGCCCTCAC
ACCCCACGCTGCCTTCTGGTGACATTCCCCAGCCCAAACCCACGGCTTCATGGCTACCGCGGGGCATTTC
CCATTGCCGCCCCATTATCAGCTCTGCACACCTCCCGCTGTACCCATGCCTCGTGGCTGCCCTTCTTTGA
CGTATAATCTTCTAATTAATACCCGGCCTTGTCAAAGTGGAGCACAAACGTTAATTAATTCCCCAGCAGG
CAGGTAATTAACAGTGTGACTCCCTTTTTGCTGCGAGTGGGGCTGATACAGAGAGATGTGGCACTATGGA
GCCCACGGGGTCCTGGCACTGGGTGCCCACGGAGGTCCCCATGTGCTGCAGTGTCACCGCCTCCGAGGAG
ACAGTATTGTCCCTGCGGTGTCCCTGCAGCTCAGCTCTGTCCACAGGGCCACCTCCAGTTTGGAGGGGAC
ACAATGCAGCCCCGATGCAACCCATCCTCGCAGCATCCCAGGGACAAAGACCCCACTGCAAGACCGCACA
CAGGGCTGGGTCCCGCTCCCCTAATATCTACAGTGCTTCTTGCATGGCCCCTTAATCAATGCAGTTAATC
AGCATGCGCTCATGCACCGCTCTGGAGCTGCAAAGCCCCTCGCAGCGCTGCTCACCAACACCGCGCACCG
CCCCGGCCCAGCCTGCAGCACGCGCTGCAAACAGGAAAGAAACAAAATATTGCCCAAATGTAGGCAAAGG
CATTCGGCTGCCTTGACCTCCGCCGGGCCGGGCCCTGCCTGACTCAGCTCCTTACTCAGCGCTCGCTTCC
TCCCTCCGGCTGCCACCGCCGCAGCGCACACCCTGACAAAGAGTGGCCCTTAACGGGCTCTGAGGTGCAC
CCAGCAGTGCACTCAGCAGTCCAAGGGCCGGCCTGGAGGTTTGCACCGCTACGTGCTGACATTAGCATTG
AACTTGGCCCTGGGTAGTGCTGCAGGCCGGGCGGGGTGGGTGTAGAGAGTGCAGCGCGCGTTGCACCCGG
TGCCCCTTCCCCTCCCTTGCATCCCAGCAGGCTGCACCCCAGCACCAGGCCCGTGCATGCATGCTCCTGG
TGTTATTGCAGCCTGGTGCATGCATGCGTCTTGATGGTGCAGCGCTGTGCATGCATCCTCCTTGGTGTGT
AGCAGTCTAGTGCATGCATACCCCTCGGTGTTATTGCTGCTCTGTGCACGCACGCTCATTGTATCACTTC
ATCCCAGTGCATGCACTCACACTGGAGCGATTGCTGCTCGGTGCACGCACACTCATTGTATCACTGCAGC
TCAGTGGCTGCACGCACACCGGTGTTATTGCTGCTCGGTGCGTGCATGCACATCAGTGTCGCTGCAGCTC
AGTGCATGCACGCTCATTGCCCATCGCTATCCCTGCCTCTCCTGCTGGCGCTCCCCGGGAGGTGACTTCA
AGGGGACCGCAGGACCACCTCGGGGGTGGGGGGAGGGCTGCACACGCGGACCCCGCTCCCCCTCCCCAAC
AAAGCACTGTGGAATCAAAAAGGGGGGAGGGGGGATGGAGGGGCGCGTCACACCCCCGCCCCACACCCTC
ACCTCGAGGTGAGCCCCACGTTCTGCTTCACTCTCCCCATCTCCCCCCCCTCCCCACCCCCAATTTTGTA
TTTATTTATTTTTTAATTATTTTGTGCAGCGATGGGGGCGGGGGGGGGGGGGGCGCGCGCCAGGSGGGGC
GGGGSGGGGSGRGGGGSGGGGCGGGGCGAGGCGGAGAGGTGCGGCGGCAGCCAATCAGAGCGGCGCGCTC
CGAAAGTTTCCTTTTATGGCGAGGCGGCGGCGGCGGCGGCCCTATAAAAAGCGAAGCGCGCGGCGGGCGG
G
